>Addgene plasmid #61778 | psiCHECK-2-Ywhag-3'UTR | addgene partial sequence | sequence record 104546 | psiCHECK2-R 5'-CGAGGTCCGAAGACTCATTT-3'
AACCAACACACAGATGTAATGAAAATAAAGATATTTTATTGCGGCCAGCGGCCGCTCAGATCTGTAAGTT
TATTTTGCTCAATGTACGACGGCTACATAATGACTCACATTCATGAATATTCCATCACTGAGGAAACTGC
TAAGAATGGTCCGTGTGCGAAATAATTCCTTAGCGAAACACGGAGTTGGGGGGGAAAAAATCACTTGATT
AGACCTTAAAAATATTTTCACTGCATAACATGACAAGAAAGCACAGAGGCGCGTTCTGAGAACGTCCGCG
CGTTCTCCTGCACTGCGATAGTTATAGTTTCACCATGACAAACACCAGACATTATTAAGAGTAAGCTAAC
ACTGGTGTTTCTTTTGTCCCCTCCCCCCTGAAAAACAAAATATAGAACTGCATGTCACTATAGCAACATC
CAAAACAGATCAATCTGTTACAATCACTATTTGGTAAAGCAAACTTTACCCCTGAAAGGAAAAAATTAAA
TTAAAAAAAAGAAGTTTAAAAAAAAAATTGAAGTCTTAAGTTTTTTTGTCATAGGATACATAACACCTAC
AGTGTAAGGTAATAAATGTCAAGCTACCGTATAGAAATACAACACCAGCATGCACAATACTGTATCAATA
GGATGGAGGAGCAGCCGCGCGGCACTGGGGACAGCATCAGAGGCAGGCACACTTCTCAACAGTAAAGGAA
GGAGAAGGAACCAAGCTCACGGCAGGTCTCCCGCTCTCCCTCTTCAGTTCTACCCTCACATGACTGTTCT
AGAACACAGCAAAGGTCAAGGCTGAAATGTAAAGAGAAACTAGGTTTTGCAATTCCAGTAGGTCATTTCC
AAACAGTACAAGCGGGACACAGACACGCTCACTGCGGACAAGGAGACAAACCCCC
