[The description below was written by a language model from this plasmid's Addgene catalogue record.]
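Description:
psiCHECK-2-Ywhag-3'UTR is a dual-luciferase reporter plasmid built on the psiCHECK-2 backbone (6273 bp without insert), carrying a 2587 bp fragment corresponding to the 3' untranslated region of mouse Ywhag. The UTR was inserted by restriction cloning between XhoI and NotI sites, both of which remain intact, so the fragment can be excised or exchanged. The plasmid is maintained in E. coli as a high-copy construct under ampicillin selection. No feature table accompanies the record, so the promoters, polyadenylation signals and origin are not itemised. In the standard psiCHECK-2 design, the XhoI–NotI cloning region lies immediately downstream of the Renilla luciferase coding sequence, and a separate firefly luciferase cassette on the same plasmid provides an internal normalisation control.

With this arrangement the Ywhag 3'UTR becomes part of the Renilla luciferase transcript, so any post-transcriptional regulation acting through that UTR, such as microRNA binding that lowers mRNA stability or translation, appears as a change in Renilla signal relative to firefly signal after transfection into mammalian cells. The associated publication concerns miR-200 and its suppression of components of the Zeb2 and Snail1 repressor complexes during mesenchymal-to-epithelial transition, which suggests the construct was used to test whether Ywhag is a direct target of that microRNA, although the record itself states only that it is a luciferase reporter containing the mouse Ywhag 3'UTR. The depositor notes that the cloned UTR may show minor sequence discrepancies relative to the closest GenBank entries, which is worth considering when mapping or mutating predicted target sites.
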