Addgene plasmid #61778: psiCHECK-2-Ywhag-3'UTR
Purpose: Luciferase reporter containing the 3'UTR of mouse Ywhag
Depositing lab: Judy Lieberman. Depositing organization: Boston Children's Hospital. Publication: miR-200 promotes the mesenchymal to epithelial transition by suppressing multiple members of the Zeb2 and Snail1 transcriptional repressor complexes. Perdigao-Henriques R, Petrocca F, Altschuler G, Thomas MP, Le MT, Tan SM, Hide W, Lieberman J. Oncogene. 2015 Mar 23. doi: 10.1038/onc.2015.69. PubMed 25798844.
Backbone
  Vector backbone: psiCHECK-2
  Backbone size w/o insert (bp): 6273
  Vector type: Luciferase
Growth in bacteria
  Bacterial resistance: Ampicillin, 100 μg/mL
  Growth temperature: 37°C
  Growth strain: DH5alpha
  Copy number: High Copy
Gene/Insert
  Gene/Insert name: mouse Ywhag 3'UTR
  Species: M. musculus (mouse)
  Insert size (bp): 2587
  Cloning method: Restriction Enzyme; 5′ cloning site XhoI (not destroyed); 3′ cloning site NotI (not destroyed)
  Sequencing primers: 5′ 5'-GTCCGCAACTACAACGCCTACCTT-3'
Terms and licenses: Academic/Nonprofit Terms; Industry Terms: Not Available to Industry
Depositor comments: Note that the UTR sequence in this plasmid may have some minor discrepancies with top GenBank hits
How to cite: psiCHECK-2-Ywhag-3'UTR was a gift from Judy Lieberman (Addgene plasmid # 61778 ; http://n2t.net/addgene:61778 ; RRID:Addgene_61778)
